Addgene plasmid #60692: LXSN-Cx43
Purpose: retroviral expression of rat Cx43
Depositing lab: Parmender Mehta. Depositing organization: University of Nebraska Medical Center. Publication: Phosphorylation on Ser-279 and Ser-282 of connexin43 regulates endocytosis and gap junction assembly in pancreatic cancer cells. Johnson KE, Mitra S, Katoch P, Kelsey LS, Johnson KR, Mehta PP. Mol Biol Cell. 2013 Mar;24(6):715-33. doi: 10.1091/mbc.E12-07-0537. Epub 2013 Jan 30. PubMed 23363606.
Backbone
  Vector backbone: pLXSN
  Backbone manufacturer: Clontech
  Vector type: Mammalian Expression, Retroviral
  Selectable markers: Neomycin (select with G418)
Growth in bacteria
  Bacterial resistance: Ampicillin, 100 μg/mL
  Growth temperature: 37°C
  Growth strain: DH5alpha
  Copy number: Unknown
Gene/Insert
  Gene/Insert name: Cx43 (alt names: gap junction protein, alpha 1; connexin43)
  Species: R. norvegicus (rat)
  Entrez Gene: Gja1 (a.k.a. Cx43, Cxnk1)
  Promoter: LTR
  Cloning method: Unknown
  Sequencing primers: 5′ pLXSN5'; 3′ pBABE3'
Terms and licenses: Academic/Nonprofit Terms; Industry Terms: Not Available to Industry
How to cite: LXSN-Cx43 was a gift from Parmender Mehta (Addgene plasmid # 60692 ; http://n2t.net/addgene:60692 ; RRID:Addgene_60692)
