[The description below was written by a language model from this plasmid's Addgene catalogue record.]
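Description:
LXSN-Cx43 is a retroviral mammalian expression plasmid built on the commercial pLXSN backbone and carrying the rat connexin43 coding sequence (Gja1, also called gap junction protein alpha 1). It is propagated in E. coli under ampicillin selection; the record lists the copy number as unknown and does not name the bacterial origin of replication. No feature table accompanies the entry, so the exact boundaries of the elements, the cloning sites used and the method of insertion are not documented. No epitope tag or fluorescent fusion is listed for the insert.

The record gives the viral LTR as the promoter driving Cx43. In the LXSN design, as the name indicates, the gene of interest sits downstream of the 5′ LTR and is followed by an internal SV40 promoter driving a neomycin phosphotransferase gene, with a second LTR closing the proviral unit. This is consistent with the neomycin marker listed, which allows transduced cells to be selected with G418. Because the vector lacks the viral structural genes, it must be introduced into a packaging cell line that supplies them in trans. The resulting replication-defective particles deliver the LTR-flanked cassette, which integrates into the genome of dividing target cells and gives stable expression.

The stated purpose is retroviral expression of rat Cx43. The associated publication concerns how connexin43 phosphorylation regulates endocytosis and gap junction assembly in pancreatic cancer cells. This suggests the construct serves to establish stable Cx43-expressing cell populations for studying connexin trafficking and gap junction formation.
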