>Addgene plasmid #60692 | LXSN-Cx43 | addgene partial sequence | sequence record 102247 | pBABE3 5'-ACCCTAACTGACACACATTCC-3'
CTCCTCCATAATCGACAGCTCGATGCTCAAGCCGGTTTAAATCTCCAGGTCATCAGGCCGAGGCCTGCTG
CTGGCGCGGCTGCTGGCTCTGCTGGAAGGTCGTTGGTCCACGATGGCTAATGGCTGGAGTTCATGTCCAG
CAGCAACTTTTTTGGCATTCTGGTTGTCGTCGGGGAAATCGAACGGCTGGGCGTGCGAGTTGGAGATGGT
GCTTCCGGCCTGCCCCATGCGATTTTGCTCTGCGCTGTAGTTCGCCCAGTTTTGCTCGCTAGCTTGCTTG
TTGTAATTGCGGCACGAGGAATTGTTTCTGTCACCAGTAACCAGCTTGTACCCAGGAGGAGACATAGGCG
AGAGTGGAGCCGTTGGTGAGGAGCAGCCATTGAAGTAGGCGTATTTTGGAGATCCGCAGTCTTTTGATGG
GCTCAGTGGGCCAGTGGTGGCGTGGTAAGGATCGCTTCTTCCCTTCACGCGATCCTTAACGCCTTTGAAG
AAGACGTAGAAGAGCTCAATGATGTTCAAAGCGAGAGACACCAAGGACACCACCAGCATGAAGATGATGA
AGATGGTTTTCTCCGTGGGACGTGAGAGGAAGCAGTCTACCTGGTGGGGGCAGGGATCTCTCTTGCAGGT
GTAGACCGCGCTCAAGCTGAACCCATAGATGTACCACTGGATGAGCAGGAAGGCCACCTCGAAGACAGAC
TTGAAGAGGATGCTGATGATGTAGGTTCTCAGCAAGCCG
