>Addgene plasmid #60692 | LXSN-Cx43 | addgene partial sequence | sequence record 102905 | pLXSN5 5'-CCCTTGAACCTCCTCGTTCGACC-3'
TCCTTCTCTAGGCGCCGGAATTCCGGCTTTTACGAGGTATCAGCACTTTTCTTTCATTGGGGGGAAGGCG
TGAGGAAAGTACCAAACAGCAGCAGACTTTTAAACTTTAAACAGACAGGTCTGAGAGCCTGAACTCTCAT
TTTTCCTTTGACTTCAGCCTCCAAGGAGTTCCACCAACTTTGGCGCGCCGGCTTCACTTTCATTAAGTGA
AAGAGAGGTGCCCAGACATGGGTGACTGGAGTGCCTTGGGGAAGCTTCTGGACAAGGTCCAAGCCTACTC
CACCGCTGGAGGGAAGGTGTGGCTGTCAGTGCTCTTCATATTCAGAATCCTGCTCCTGGGGACAGCTGTT
GAGTCAGCTTGGGGTGATGAACAGTCTGCCTTTCGCTGTAACACTCAACAACCTGGCTGCGAAAACGTCT
GCTATGACAAGTCCTTCCCCATCTCTCACGTGCGCTTCTGGGTCCTTCAGATCATATTCGTGTCTGTGCC
CACCCTCCTGTACTTGGCCCATGTGTTCTATGTGATGAGGAAGGAAGAGAAGCTAAACAAGAAAGAAGAG
GAGCTCAAAGTGGCCCAGACTGACGGGGTCAACGTGGAGATGCACCTGAAGCAGATTGAAATCAAGAAGT
TCAAGTACGGGATTGAAGAGCACGGCAAGGTGAAAATGAGGGGCGGCTTGCTGAGAACCTACATCATCAG
CATCCTCTTCAAGTCTGTCTTCGAGGTGGCCTTCCTGCTCATCCAGTGGTACATCTATGGGTTCAGCTTG
AG
